>Addgene plasmid #43242 | II-ACCT | depositor partial sequence | sequence record 58507 | II-ACCT sequence 426 bps
CGTCTCGCTTAACCCCAGAGCAGGTCGTGGCAATCGCCTCCAACATTGGCGGGAAACAGGCACTCGAGAC
TGTCCAGCGCCTGCTTCCCGTGCTGTGCCAAGCGCACGGACTCACCCCAGAGCAGGTCGTGGCGATCGCA
AGCCACGACGGAGGAAAGCAAGCCTTGGAAACAGTACAGAGGCTGTTGCCTGTGCTGTGCCAAGCGCACG
GCCTCACCCCAGAGCAGGTCGTGGCGATCGCAAGCCACGATGGAGGAAAGCAAGCCTTGGAAACAGTACA
GAGGCTGTTGCCTGTGCTGTGCCAAGCGCACGGATTAACCCCAGAGCAGGTCGTGGCCATTGCCTCGAAT
GGAGGGGGCAAACAGGCGTTGGAAACCGTACAACGATTGCTGCCGGTGCTGTGCCAAGCGCACGGGCTCA
GAGACG
