>Addgene plasmid #43242 | II-ACCT | addgene partial sequence | sequence record 61912 | M13-F20 5'-TGTAAAACGACGGCCAGT-3'
AGGGCGAATTGGGCCCTCTAGATGCATGCTCGAGCGGCCGCCAGTGTGATGGATATCTGCAGAATTCGCC
CTTAGTATCTTTCCTGTGCCCACGTCTCTGAGCCCGTGCGCTTGGCACAGCACCGGCAGCAATCGTTGTA
CGGTTTCCAACGCCTGTTTGCCCCCTCCATTCGAGGCAATGGCCACGACCTGCTCTGGGGTTAATCCGTG
CGCTTGGCACAGCACAGGCAACAGCCTCTGTACTGTTTCCAAGGCTTGCTTTCCTCCATCGTGGCTTGCG
ATCGCCACGACCTGCTCTGGGGTGAGGCCGTGCGCTTGGCACAGCACAGGCAACAGCCTCTGTACTGTTT
CCAAGGCTTGCTTTCCTCCGTCGTGGCTTGCGATCGCCACGACCTGCTCTGGGGTGAGTCCGTGCGCTTG
GCACAGCACGGGAAGCAGGCGCTGGACAGTCTCGAGTGCCTGTTTCCCGCCAATGTTGGAGGCGATTGCC
ACGACCTGCTCTGGGGTTAAGCGAGACGCGCTAGGACGGCATCTATATAAGGGCGAATTCCAGCACACTG
GCGGCCGTTACTAGTGGATCCGAGCTCGGTACCAAGCTTGGCGTAATCATGGTCATAGCTGTTTCCTGTG
TGAAATTGTTATCCGCTCACAATTCCACACAACATACGAGCCGGAAGCATAAAGTGTAAAGCCTGGGGTG
CCTAATGAGTGAGCTAACTCACATTAATTGCGTTGCGCTCACTGCCCGCTTTCCAGTCGGGAAACCTGTC
GTGCCAGCTGCATTAATGAATCGGCCAACGCGCGGGGAGAGGCGGTTTGCGTATTGGGCGCTCTTCCGCT
TCCTCGCTCACTGACTCGCTGCGCTCGGTCGTTCGGCTGCGGCGAGCGGTATCAGCTCACTCAAAGGCGG
TAATACGGTTATCCACAGAATCAGGGGATAACGCAGGAAAGAACATGTGAGCAAAA
