[The description below was written by a language model from this plasmid's Addgene catalogue record.]
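Description:
II-ACCT is a bacterial cloning plasmid built on the commercial pCRII-TOPO backbone (about 4 kb without insert), carrying a 426 bp synthetic insert introduced by TOPO cloning. It is maintained as a high-copy plasmid in E. coli and is selectable with both ampicillin and kanamycin, matching the dual resistance markers of the pCRII-TOPO vector. The insert sits between the T7 and M13-reverse priming sites, which the record lists for sequencing across it. No feature table is provided, so the positions of the origin, resistance genes and flanking elements are not documented here beyond what the backbone name implies.

The record gives no functional description of the insert beyond its name, its synthetic origin and its size. It was deposited in connection with a TALEN genome-editing system developed for generating human stem cell-based disease models, and the name is consistent with a library-style component of a TALE repeat assembly scheme: "ACCT" plausibly denotes the four target nucleotides recognised by a pre-assembled block of four repeat modules (the insert length is roughly what four TALE repeats would occupy), and "II" plausibly denotes the block's position in the ordered array. This interpretation is inferred from the name and context and is not stated in the catalogue fields. The plasmid carries no mammalian expression elements according to the record. It appears to be a storage and source vector for a DNA fragment that would be excised or amplified and combined with other such fragments to build full-length TALENs, not a construct used directly in cells.
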