Addgene plasmid #43242: II-ACCT
Depositing lab: Chad Cowan & Kiran Musunuru. Depositing organization: Harvard University. Publication: A TALEN Genome-Editing System for Generating Human Stem Cell-Based Disease Models. Ding Q, Lee YK, Schaefer EA, Peters DT, Veres A, Kim K, Kuperwasser N, Motola DL, Meissner TB, Hendriks WT, Trevisan M, Gupta RM, Moisan A, Banks E, Friesen M, Schinzel RT, Xia F, Tang A, Xia Y, Figueroa E, Wann A, Ahfeldt T, Daheron L, Zhang F, Rubin LL, Peng LF, Chung RT, Musunuru K, Cowan CA. Cell Stem Cell. 2012 Dec 12. pii: S1934-5909(12)00645-5. doi: 10.1016/j.stem.2012.11.011. PubMed 23246482.
Backbone
  Vector backbone: pCRII-TOPO
  Backbone manufacturer: Invitrogen
  Backbone size w/o insert (bp): 3973
  Vector type: Bacterial Cloning
Growth in bacteria
  Bacterial resistance: Ampicillin and Kanamycin, 100 & 50 μg/mL
  Growth temperature: 37°C
  Growth strain: Top10
  Copy number: High Copy
Gene/Insert
  Gene/Insert name: II-ACCT
  Species: Synthetic
  Insert size (bp): 426
  Cloning method: TOPO Cloning
  Sequencing primers: 5′ T7; 3′ M13-rev
Terms and licenses: Academic/Nonprofit Terms; Industry Terms: Not Available to Industry
How to cite: II-ACCT was a gift from Chad Cowan & Kiran Musunuru (Addgene plasmid # 43242 ; http://n2t.net/addgene:43242 ; RRID:Addgene_43242)
